>Addgene plasmid #111399 | Kv7.4 AD (325-645, C643A, Δ 368-492)/I346D/pET28HMT | addgene full sequence | sequence record 215037 | Addgene NGS Result
CCCCATCGGTGATGTCGGCGATATAGGCGCCAGCAACCGCACCTGTGGCGCCGGTGATGCCGGCCACGAT
GCGTCCGGCGTAGAGGATCGAGATCTCGATCCCGCGAAATTAATACGACTCACTATAGGGGAATTGTGAG
CGGATAACAATTCCCCTCTAGAAATAATTTTGTTTAACTTTAAGAAGGAGATATACCATGGGTTCTTCTC
ACCATCACCATCACCATGGTTCTTCTATGAAAATCGAAGAAGGTAAACTGGTAATCTGGATTAACGGCGA
TAAAGGCTATAACGGTCTCGCTGAAGTCGGTAAGAAATTCGAGAAAGATACCGGAATTAAAGTCACCGTT
GAGCATCCGGATAAACTGGAAGAGAAATTCCCACAGGTTGCGGCAACTGGCGATGGCCCTGACATTATCT
TCTGGGCACACGACCGCTTTGGTGGCTACGCTCAATCTGGCCTGTTGGCTGAAATCACCCCGGACAAAGC
GTTCCAGGACAAGCTGTATCCGTTTACCTGGGATGCCGTACGTTACAACGGCAAGCTGATTGCTTACCCG
ATCGCTGTTGAAGCGTTATCGCTGATTTATAACAAAGATCTGCTGCCGAACCCGCCAAAAACCTGGGAAG
AGATCCCGGCGCTGGATAAAGAACTGAAAGCGAAAGGTAAGAGCGCGCTGATGTTCAACCTGCAAGAACC
GTACTTCACCTGGCCGCTGATTGCTGCTGACGGGGGTTATGCGTTCAAGTATGAAAACGGCAAGTACGAC
ATTAAAGACGTGGGCGTGGATAACGCTGGCGCGAAAGCGGGTCTGACCTTCCTGGTTGACCTGATTAAAA
ACAAACACATGAATGCAGACACCGATTACTCCATCGCAGAAGCTGCCTTTAATAAAGGCGAAACAGCGAT
GACCATCAACGGCCCGTGGGCATGGTCCAACATCGACACCAGCAAAGTGAATTATGGTGTAACGGTACTG
CCGACCTTCAAGGGTCAACCATCCAAACCGTTCGTTGGCGTGCTGAGCGCAGGTATTAACGCCGCCAGTC
CGAACAAAGAGCTGGCAAAAGAGTTCCTCGAAAACTATCTGCTGACTGATGAAGGTCTGGAAGCGGTTAA
TAAAGACAAACCGCTGGGTGCCGTAGCGCTGAAGTCTTACGAGGAAGAGTTGGCGAAAGATCCACGTATT
GCCGCCACTATGGAAAACGCCCAGAAAGGTGAAATCATGCCGAACATCCCGCAGATGTCCGCTTTCTGGT
ATGCCGTGCGTACTGCGGTGATCAACGCCGCCAGCGGTCGTCAGACTGTCGATGAAGCCCTGAAAGACGC
GCAGACTAATTCGAGCTCGAACAACAACAACAATAACAATAACAACAACCTCGGGATCGAGGAAAACCTG
TATTTTCAGGGCCATATGAAGGTCCAGGAGCAGCACCGGCAGAAGCACTTCGAGAAGCGGAGGATGCCGG
CAGCCAACCTCGACCAGGCTGCCTGGCGCCTGTACTCCACCGATATGAGCCGGGCCTACCTGACAGCCAC
CTGGTACAAGCTTGCATCTCTGAGACTCAAACCCCGCACCTCTGCTGAGGATGCCCCCTCAGAGGAAGTA
GCAGAGGAGAAGAGCTACCAGTGTGAGCTCACGGTGGACGACATCATGCCTGCTGTGAAGACAGTCATCC
GCTCCATCAGGATTCTCAAGTTCCTGGTGGCCAAAAGGAAATTCAAGGAGACACTGCGACCGTACGACGT
GAAGGACGTCATTGAGCAGTACTCAGCAGGCCACCTGGACATGCTGGGCCGGATCAAGAGCCTGCAAACT
CGGGTGGACCAAATTGTGGGTCGGGGGCCCGGGGACAGGAAGGCCCGGGAGAAGGGCGACAAGGGGCCCT
CCGACGCGGAGGTGGTGGATGAAATCAGCATGATGGGACGCGTGGTCAAGGTGGAGAAGCAGGTGCAGTC
CATCGAGCACAAGCTGGACCTGCTGTTGGGCTTCTATTCGCGCGCCCTGCGCTAATAGCTCGAGCACCAC
CACCACCACCACTGAGATCCGGCTGCTAACAAAGCCCGAAAGGAAGCTGAGTTGGCTGCTGCCACCGCTG
AGCAATAACTAGCATAACCCCTTGGGGCCTCTAAACGGGTCTTGAGGGGTTTTTTGCTGAAAGGAGGAAC
TATATCCGGATTGGCGAATGGG
[124 nt withheld, positions 2193-2316]
C
[91 nt withheld, positions 2318-2408]
A
[49 nt withheld, positions 2410-2458]
CCTTTGACGTTGGAGTCCACGTTCTTT
[37 nt withheld, positions 2486-2522]
ACCCTATCTCGGTCTATTCTTTTGATTTATAAGGGATTTTGCCGATTTCGGCCTATTGGTTAAAAAATGA
GCTGATTTAACAAAAATTTAACGCGAATTTTAACAAAATATTAACGCTTACAATTTAGGTGGCACTTTTC
GGGGAAATGTGCGCGGAACCCCTATTTGTTTATTTTTCTAAATACATTCAAATATGTATCCGCTCATGAA
TTAATTCTTAGAAAAACTCATCGAGCATCAAATGAAACTGCAATTTATTCATATCAGGATTATCAATACC
ATATTTTTGAAAAAGCCGTTTCTGTAATGAAGGAGAAAACTCACCGAGGCAGTTCCATAGGATGGCAAGA
TCCTGGTATCGGTCTGCGATTCCGACTCGTCCAACATCAATACAACCTATTAATTTCCCCTCGTCAAAAA
TAAGGTTATCAAGTGAGAAATCACCATGAGTGACGACTGAATCCGGTGAGAATGGCAAAAGTTTATGCAT
TTCTTTCCAGACTTGTTCAACAGGCCAGCCATTACGCTCGTCATCAAAATCACTCGCATCAACCAAACCG
TTATTCATTCGTGATTGCGCCTGAGCGAGACGAAATACGCGATCGCTGTTAAAAGGACAATTACAAACAG
GAATCGAATGCAACCGGCGCAGGAACACTGCCAGCGCATCAACAATATTTTCACCTGAATCAGGATATTC
TTCTAATACCTGGAATGCTGTTTTCCCGGGGATCGCAGTGGTGAGTAACCATGCATCATCAGGAGTACGG
ATAAAATGCTTGATGGTCGGAAGAGGCATAAATTCCGTCAGCCAGTTTAGTCTGACCATCTCATCTGTAA
CATCATTGGCAACGCTACCTTTGCCATGTTTCAGAAACAACTCTGGCGCATCGGGCTTCCCATACAATCG
ATAGATTGTCGCACCTGATTGCCCGACATTATCGCGAGCCCATTTATACCCATATAAATCAGCATCCATG
TTGGAATTTAATCGCGGCCTAGAGCAAGACGTTTCCCGTTGAATATGGCTCATAACACCCCTTGTATTAC
TGTTTATGTAAGCAGACAGTTTTATTGTTCATGACCAAAATCCCTTAACGTGAGTTTTCGTTCCACTGAG
CGTCAGACCCCGTAGAAAAGATCAAAGGATCTTCTTGAGATCCTTTTTTTCTGCGCGTAATCTGCTGCTT
GCAAACAAAAAAACCACCGCTACCAGCGGTGGTTTGTTTGCCGGATCAAGAGCTACCAACTCTTTTTCCG
AAGGTAACTGGCTTCAGCAGAGCGCAGATACCAAATACTGTCCTTCTAGTGTAGCCGTAGTTAGGCCACC
ACTTCAAGAACTCTGTAGCACCGCCTACATACCTCGCTCTGCTAATCCTGTTACCAGTGGCTGCTGCCAG
TGGCGATAAGTCGTGTCTTACCGGGTTGGACTCAAGACGATAGTTACCGGATAAGGCGCAGCGGTCGGGC
TGAACGGGGGGTTCGTGCACACAGCCCAGCTTGGAGCGAACGACCTACACCGAACTGAGATACCTACAGC
GTGAGCTATGAGAAAGCGCCACGCTTCCCGAAGGGAGAAAGGCGGACAGGTATCCGGTAAGCGGCAGGGT
CGGAACAGGAGAGCGCACGAGGGAGCTTCCAGGGGGAAACGCCTGGTATCTTTATAGTCCTGTCGGGTTT
CGCCACCTCTGACTTGAGCGTCGATTTTTGTGATGCTCGTCAGGGGGGCGGAGCCTATGGAAAAACGCCA
GCAACGCGGCCTTTTTACGGTTCCTGGCCTTTTGCTGGCCTTTTGCTCACATGTTCTTTCCTGCGTTATC
CCCTGATTCTGTGGATAACCGTATTACCGCCTTTGAGTGAGCTGATACCGCTCGCCGCAGCCGAACGACC
GAGCGCAGCGAGTCAGTGAGCGAGGAAGCGGAAGAGCGCCTGATGCGGTATTTTCTCCTTACGCATCTGT
GCGGTATTTCACACCGCAATGGTGCACTCTCAGTACAATCTGCTCTGATGCCGCATAGTTAAGCCAGTAT
ACACTCCGCTATCGCTACGTGACTGGGTCATGGCTGCGCCCCGACACCCGCCAACACCCGCTGACGCGCC
CTGACGGGCTTGTCTGCTCCCGGCATCCGCTTACAGACAAGCTGTGACCGTCTCCGGGAGCTGCATGTGT
CAGAGGTTTTCACCGTCATCACCGAAACGCGCGAGGCAGCTGCGGTAAAGCTCATCAGCGTGGTCGTGAA
GCGATTCACAGATGTCTGCCTGTTCATCCGCGTCCAGCTCGTTGAGTTTCTCCAGAAGCGTTAATGTCTG
GCTTCTGATAAAGCGGGCCATGTTAAGGGCGGTTTTTTCCTGTTTGGTCACTGATGCCTCCGTGTAAGGG
GGATTTCTGTTCATGGGGGTAATGATACCGATGAAACGAGAGAGGATGCTCACGATACGGGTTACTGATG
ATGAACATGCCCGGTTACTGGAACGTTGTGAGGGTAAACAACTGGCGGTATGGATGCGGCGGGACCAGAG
AAAAATCACTCAGGGTCAATGCCAGCGCTTCGTTAATACAGATGTAGGTGTTCCACAGGGTAGCCAGCAG
CATCCTGCGATGCAGATCCGGAACATAATGGTGCAGGGCGCTGACTTCCGCGTTTCCAGACTTTACGAAA
CACGGAAACCGAAGACCATTCATGTTGTTGCTCAGGTCGCAGACGTTTTGCAGCAGCAGTCGCTTCACGT
TCGCTCGCGTATCGGTGATTCATTCTGCTAACCAGTAAGGCAACCCCGCCAGCCTAGCCGGGTCCTCAAC
GACAGGAGCACGATCATGCGCACCCGTGGGGCCGCCATGCCGGCGATAATGGCCTGCTTCTCGCCGAAAC
GTTTGGTGGCGGGACCAGTGACGAAGGCTTGAGCGAGGGCGTGCAAGATTCCGAATACCGCAAGCGACAG
GCCGATCATCGTCGCGCTCCAGCGAAAGCGGTCCTCGCCGAAAATGACCCAGAGCGCTGCCGGCACCTGT
CCTACGAGTTGCATGATAAAGAAGACAGTCATAAGTGCGGCGACGATAGTCATGCCCCGCGCCCACCGGA
AGGAGCTGACTGGGTTGAAGGCTCTCAAGGGCATCGGTCGAGATCCCGGTGCCTAATGAGTGAGCTAACT
TACATTAATTGCGTTGCGCTCACTGCCCGCTTTCCAGTCGGGAAACCTGTCGTGCCAGCTGCATTAATGA
ATCGGCCAACGCGCGGGGAGAGGCGGTTTGCGTATTGGGCGCCAGGGTGGTTTTTCTTTTCACCAGTGAG
ACGGGCAACAGCTGATTGCCCTTCACCGCCTGGCCCTGAGAGAGTTGCAGCAAGCGGTCCACGCTGGTTT
GCCCCAGCAGGCGAAAATCCTGTTTGATGGTGGTTAACGGCGGGATATAACATGAGCTGTCTTCGGTATC
GTCGTATCCCACTACCGAGATATCCGCACCAACGCGCAGCCCGGACTCGGTAATGGCGCGCATTGCGCCC
AGCGCCATCTGATCGTTGGCAACCAGCATCGCAGTGGGAACGATGCCCTCATTCAGCATTTGCATGGTTT
GTTGAAAACCGGACATGGCACTCCAGTCGCCTTCCCGTTCCGCTATCGGCTGAATTTGATTGCGAGTGAG
ATATTTATGCCAGCCAGCCAGACGCAGACGCGCCGAGACAGAACTTAATGGGCCCGCTAACAGCGCGATT
TGCTGGTGACCCAATGCGACCAGATGCTCCACGCCCAGTCGCGTACCGTCTTCATGGGAGAAAATAATAC
TGTTGATGGGTGTCTGGTCAGAGACATCAAGAAATAACGCCGGAACATTAGTGCAGGCAGCTTCCACAGC
AATGGCATCCTGGTCATCCAGCGGATAGTTAATGATCAGCCCACTGACGCGTTGCGCGAGAAGATTGTGC
ACCGCCGCTTTACAGGCTTCGACGCCGCTTCGTTCTACCATCGACACCACCACGCTGGCACCCAGTTGAT
CGGCGCGAGATTTAATCGCCGCGACAATTTGCGACGGCGCGTGCAGGGCCAGACTGGAGGTGGCAACGCC
AATCAGCAACGACTGTTTGCCCGCCAGTTGTTGTGCCACGCGGTTGGGAATGTAATTCAGCTCCGCCATC
GCCGCTTCCACTTTTTCCCGCGTTTTCGCAGAAACGTGGCTGGCCTGGTTCACCACGCGGGAAACGGTCT
GATAAGAGACACCGGCATACTCTGCGACATCGTATAACGTTACTGGTTTCACATTCACCACCCTGAATTG
ACTCTCTTCCGGGCGCTATCATGCCATACCGCGAAAGGTTTTGCGCCATTCGATGGTGTCCGGGATCTCG
ACGCTCTCCCTTATGCGACTCCTGCATTAGGAAGCAGCCCAGTAGTAGGTTGAGGCCGTTGAGCACCGCC
GCCGCAAGGAATGGTGCATGCAAGGAGATGGCGCCCAACAGTCCCCCGGCCACGGGGCCTGCCACCATAC
CCACGCCGAAACAAGCGCTCATGAGCCCGAAGTGGCGAGCCCGATCTT
Features (pLannotate 1.2.2; 22 found; start..end, strand, type, name):
    111..129     +  promoter       T7 promoter: promoter for bacteriophage T7 RNA polymerase
    130..154     +  protein_bind   lac operator: The lac repressor binds to the lac operator to inhibit transcription in E. coli. This inhibition can be relieved by adding lactose or isopropyl-β-D-thiogalactopyranoside (IPTG). lac repressor encoded by lacI
    169..191     +  RBS            RBS: efficient ribosome binding site from bacteriophage T7 gene 10 (Olins and Rangwala, 1989)
    210..227     +  CDS            6xHis: 6xHis affinity tag
    237..1337    +  CDS            MBP: maltose binding protein from E. coli; malE (mutated); This version of the gene does not encode a signal sequence, so MBP will remain in the cytosol.
   1392..1412    +  CDS            TEV site: tobacco etch virus (TEV) protease recognition and cleavage site
   1554..1892    +  CDS            Kcnq4 (fragment): KCNQ4_RAT - Experimental evidence at transcript level: Swiss-Prot protein existence level 2. Probably important in the regulation of neuronal excitability. May underlie a potassium current involved in regulating the excitability of sensory cells of the cochlea. From Rattus norvegicus (Rat).
   2025..2042    +  CDS            9xHis (fragment): 9xHis affinity tag
   2052..2101    +  CDS            SET1 (fragment): solubility-enhancement tag derived from T7 phage gene 10B
   2109..2156    +  terminator     T7 terminator: transcription terminator for bacteriophage T7 RNA polymerase
   2193..2621    +  rep_origin     f1 ori (sequence partly withheld): f1 bacteriophage origin of replication; arrow indicates direction of (+) strand synthesis
   2674..2731    +  promoter       AmpR promoter (fragment): bla
   2740..3555    -  CDS            KanR: aminoglycoside phosphotransferase; aph(3')-Ia; confers resistance to kanamycin in bacteria or G418 (Geneticin®) in eukaryotes
   3677..4265    +  rep_origin     ori: high-copy-number ColE1/pMB1/pBR322/pUC origin of replication
   4451..4590    -  misc_feature   bom: basis of mobility region from pBR322
   4692..4883    -  CDS            rop: Rop protein, which maintains plasmids at low copy number; rop
   4900..5280    +  CDS            YPB1_ECOLX: Protein predicted: Swiss-Prot protein existence level 4. From Escherichia coli.
   5352..5643    -  CDS            TcR (fragment): tetracycline efflux protein; tet; confers resistance to tetracycline
   5658..5679    -  protein_bind   CAP binding site: CAP binding activates transcription in the presence of cAMP. E. coli catabolite activator protein
   5692..6774    -  CDS            lacI: lac repressor; lacI; The lac repressor binds to the lac operator to inhibit transcription in E. coli. This inhibition can be relieved by adding lactose or isopropyl-β-D-thiogalactopyranoside (IPTG).
   6775..6852    -  promoter       lacI promoter: lacI
   6860..89      -  CDS            TcR (fragment) (across the origin): tetracycline efflux protein; tet; confers resistance to tetracycline
