[The description below was written by a language model from this plasmid's Addgene catalogue record and pLannotate feature annotations shown in this document.]
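Description:
Kv7.4 AD (325-645, C643A, Δ 368-492)/I346D/pET28HMT is a bacterial expression plasmid of about 7 kb, built on a modified Novagen pET28 backbone, for producing a fragment of the human voltage-gated potassium channel Kv7.4 (KCNQ4) in E. coli. The insert spans residues 325-645 with an internal deletion of residues 368-492, a C643A substitution and an additional I346D point mutation. The automated annotation matches only part of this region and labels it by homology to the rat orthologue, whereas the catalogue entry gives the species as human.

Expression is driven by a T7 promoter followed by a lac operator and the strong T7 gene 10 ribosome binding site. The plasmid-borne lacI gene supplies repressor, so transcription stays off until IPTG is added in a host that provides T7 RNA polymerase. The "HMT" cassette places a 6xHis tag, a cytosolic maltose binding protein lacking its signal sequence, and a TEV protease site upstream of the channel fragment. This allows affinity capture, improves solubility, and lets the tags be removed by proteolysis. A T7 terminator closes the unit. The short His and T7 gene 10-derived fragments annotated just before the terminator appear to be residual vector sequence, and the record does not indicate whether they are translated.

The plasmid is selected with kanamycin through the aph(3')-Ia gene and replicates from a ColE1/pBR322-type origin accompanied by bom and rop. The repository nevertheless lists it as high copy. An f1 origin and remnants of the tetracycline resistance gene are also present. The stated purpose is protein expression in E. coli, and the associated publication concerns calmodulin-dependent regulation of Kv7 channels.
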