Addgene plasmid #111399: Kv7.4 AD (325-645, C643A, Δ 368-492)/I346D/pET28HMT
Purpose: Protein expression in E.Coli
Depositing lab: Dan Minor. Depositing organization: University of California, San Francisco (UCSF). Publication: A Calmodulin C-Lobe Ca(2+)-Dependent Switch Governs Kv7 Channel Function. Chang A, Abderemane-Ali F, Hura GL, Rossen ND, Gate RE, Minor DL Jr.. Neuron. 2018 Feb 21;97(4):836-852.e6. doi: 10.1016/j.neuron.2018.01.035. Epub 2018 Feb 8. PubMed 29429937.
Backbone
  Vector backbone: pET28
  Backbone manufacturer: Novagen
  Vector type: Bacterial Expression
Growth in bacteria
  Bacterial resistance: Kanamycin, 50 μg/mL
  Growth temperature: 37°C
  Growth strain: DH5alpha
  Copy number: High Copy
Gene/Insert
  Gene/Insert name: potassium voltage-gated channel subfamily KQT member 4 isoform a [Homo sapiens]
  Species: H. sapiens (human)
  Mutation: Kv7.4 AD (325-645, C643A, Δ 368-492)/I346D
  Entrez Gene: KCNQ4 (a.k.a. DFNA2, DFNA2A, KV7.4)
  Promoter: T7
  Tag / fusion protein: His Tag (N terminal on insert); MBP Tag (N terminal on insert)
  Cloning method: Unknown
  Sequencing primers: 5′ T7 Forward; 3′ T7 Reverse
Terms and licenses: Academic/Nonprofit Terms; Industry Terms: Not Available to Industry
How to cite: Kv7.4 AD (325-645, C643A, Δ 368-492)/I346D/pET28HMT was a gift from Dan Minor (Addgene plasmid # 111399 ; http://n2t.net/addgene:111399 ; RRID:Addgene_111399)
